Addgene plasmid #218708: pCDB179-SfCut
Purpose: Encodes codon optimized SfCut enzyme for bacterial expression
Depositing lab: Gregg Beckham. Depositing organization: National Laboratory of the Rockies (NLR). Publication: Enabling high-throughput enzyme discovery and engineering with a low-cost, robot-assisted pipeline. Norton-Baker B, Denton MCR, Murphy NP, Fram B, Lim S, Erickson E, Gauthier NP, Beckham GT. Sci Rep. 2024 Jun 24;14(1):14449. doi: 10.1038/s41598-024-64938-0. PubMed 38914665.
Backbone
  Vector backbone: pCDB179
  Vector type: Bacterial Expression
Growth in bacteria
  Bacterial resistance: Kanamycin, 50 μg/mL
  Growth temperature: 37°C
  Growth strain: DH5alpha
  Copy number: High Copy
Gene/Insert
  Gene/Insert name: SfCut
  Species: Synthetic
  Tag / fusion protein: 10xHis (N terminal on backbone)
  Cloning method: Gene Synthesis
Terms and licenses: Academic/Nonprofit Terms; Industry Terms: Not Available to Industry
How to cite: pCDB179-SfCut was a gift from Gregg Beckham (Addgene plasmid # 218708 ; http://n2t.net/addgene:218708 ; RRID:Addgene_218708)
