[The description below was written by a language model from this plasmid's Addgene catalogue record and pLannotate feature annotations shown in this document.]
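Description:
pCDB179-SfCut is a bacterial expression plasmid of about 6.3 kb, built on the pCDB179 backbone, a pET-style T7 vector. It carries a synthetic, codon-optimized gene for the SfCut enzyme, intended for production in E. coli. It is propagated through a ColE1/pBR322-type origin and selected with kanamycin via an aph(3')-Ia resistance gene. The catalogue lists it as high copy, although the annotation also finds the rop gene and bom region typical of pBR322-derived backbones, which normally moderate copy number. An f1 origin is present as well. Short tetracycline-resistance fragments and a predicted E. coli open reading frame appear to be nonfunctional backbone remnants.

The expression cassette consists of a T7 promoter followed by a lac operator and the strong T7 gene 10 ribosome binding site. A backbone-encoded lacI gene under its own promoter supplies repressor, so transcription depends on a host providing T7 RNA polymerase and is inducible with IPTG. The open reading frame begins with an N-terminal polyhistidine tag, listed as 10xHis in the catalogue and annotated as 9xHis. This is followed by yeast SMT3 (SUMO), a fusion partner commonly used to aid solubility and to allow tag removal by a SUMO-specific protease. The SfCut coding region comes next and ends upstream of a T7 terminator. The annotation matches the insert by similarity to a cutinase known to hydrolyze cutin, short-chain esters and polyesters such as PET and polycaprolactone, which suggests that SfCut is a related polyester-degrading cutinase, though the record does not state its source organism or activity. The associated publication concerns a low-cost, robot-assisted pipeline for high-throughput enzyme discovery and engineering, consistent with use for affinity-purified recombinant enzyme production.
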