Features (pLannotate 1.2.2; 20 found; start..end, strand, type, name):
     18..67      +  CDS            SET1 (fragment): solubility-enhancement tag derived from T7 phage gene 10B
     75..122     +  terminator     T7 terminator: transcription terminator for bacteriophage T7 RNA polymerase
    159..587     +  rep_origin     f1 ori (sequence partly withheld): f1 bacteriophage origin of replication; arrow indicates direction of (+) strand synthesis
    640..697     +  promoter       AmpR promoter (fragment): bla
    706..1521    -  CDS            KanR: aminoglycoside phosphotransferase; aph(3')-Ia; confers resistance to kanamycin in bacteria or G418 (Geneticin®) in eukaryotes
   1643..2231    +  rep_origin     ori: high-copy-number ColE1/pMB1/pBR322/pUC origin of replication
   2417..2556    -  misc_feature   bom: basis of mobility region from pBR322
   2658..2849    -  CDS            rop: Rop protein, which maintains plasmids at low copy number; rop
   2866..3246    +  CDS            YPB1_ECOLX: Protein predicted: Swiss-Prot protein existence level 4. From Escherichia coli.
   3318..3609    -  CDS            TcR (fragment): tetracycline efflux protein; tet; confers resistance to tetracycline
   3624..3645    -  protein_bind   CAP binding site: CAP binding activates transcription in the presence of cAMP. E. coli catabolite activator protein
   3658..4740    -  CDS            lacI: lac repressor; lacI; The lac repressor binds to the lac operator to inhibit transcription in E. coli. This inhibition can be relieved by adding lactose or isopropyl-β-D-thiogalactopyranoside (IPTG).
   4741..4818    -  promoter       lacI promoter: lacI
   4826..5105    -  CDS            TcR (fragment): tetracycline efflux protein; tet; confers resistance to tetracycline
   5131..5149    +  promoter       T7 promoter: promoter for bacteriophage T7 RNA polymerase
   5154..5170    +  protein_bind   lac operator: The lac repressor binds to the lac operator to inhibit transcription in E. coli. This inhibition can be relieved by adding lactose or isopropyl-β-D-thiogalactopyranoside (IPTG). lac repressor encoded by lacI
   5189..5211    +  RBS            RBS: efficient ribosome binding site from bacteriophage T7 gene 10 (Olins and Rangwala, 1989)
   5225..5251    +  CDS            9xHis: 9xHis affinity tag
   5261..5557    +  CDS            SMT3: SMT3_YEAST - Experimental evidence at protein level: Swiss-Prot protein existence level 1. Not known; suppressor of MIF2 mutations. From Saccharomyces cerevisiae (strain ATCC 204508 / S288c) (Baker's yeast).
   5576..6322    +  CDS            PETH_UNKP (fragment): Experimental evidence at protein level: Swiss-Prot protein existence level 1. Cutinase that degrades cutin fibers prepared from tomato peels and hydrolyzes various fatty acid monoesters with acyl chain lengths of 2 to 18, with a preference for short-chain substrates (C4 substrate at most). Cannot hydrolyze olive oil (PubMed:22194294). Is also able to degrade polyethylene terephthalate (PET), the most abundant polyester plastic in the world (PubMed:22194294, PubMed:32269349). Can also depolymerize poly(epsilon-caprolactone) (PCL), a synthetic aliphatic biodegradable polyester (PubMed:22194294).
>Addgene plasmid #218708 | pCDB179-SfCut | addgene full sequence | sequence record 451484 | Addgene NGS Result
TAATGATCGAGGATCCGGCTGCTAACAAAGCCCGAAAGGAAGCTGAGTTGGCTGCTGCCACCGCTGAGCA
ATAACTAGCATAACCCCTTGGGGCCTCTAAACGGGTCTTGAGGGGTTTTTTGCTGAAAGGAGGAACTATA
TCCGGATTGGCGAATGGG
[124 nt withheld, positions 159-282]
C
[91 nt withheld, positions 284-374]
A
[49 nt withheld, positions 376-424]
CCTTTGACGTTGGAGTCCACGTTCTTT
[37 nt withheld, positions 452-488]
ACCCTATCTCGGTCTATTCTTTTGATTTATAAGGGATTTTGCCGATTTCGGCCTATTGGTTAAAAAATGA
GCTGATTTAACAAAAATTTAACGCGAATTTTAACAAAATATTAACGCTTACAATTTAGGTGGCACTTTTC
GGGGAAATGTGCGCGGAACCCCTATTTGTTTATTTTTCTAAATACATTCAAATATGTATCCGCTCATGAA
TTAATTCTTAGAAAAACTCATCGAGCATCAAATGAAACTGCAATTTATTCATATCAGGATTATCAATACC
ATATTTTTGAAAAAGCCGTTTCTGTAATGAAGGAGAAAACTCACCGAGGCAGTTCCATAGGATGGCAAGA
TCCTGGTATCGGTCTGCGATTCCGACTCGTCCAACATCAATACAACCTATTAATTTCCCCTCGTCAAAAA
TAAGGTTATCAAGTGAGAAATCACCATGAGTGACGACTGAATCCGGTGAGAATGGCAAAAGTTTATGCAT
TTCTTTCCAGACTTGTTCAACAGGCCAGCCATTACGCTCGTCATCAAAATCACTCGCATCAACCAAACCG
TTATTCATTCGTGATTGCGCCTGAGCGAGACGAAATACGCGATCGCTGTTAAAAGGACAATTACAAACAG
GAATCGAATGCAACCGGCGCAGGAACACTGCCAGCGCATCAACAATATTTTCACCTGAATCAGGATATTC
TTCTAATACCTGGAATGCTGTTTTCCCGGGGATCGCAGTGGTGAGTAACCATGCATCATCAGGAGTACGG
ATAAAATGCTTGATGGTCGGAAGAGGCATAAATTCCGTCAGCCAGTTTAGTCTGACCATCTCATCTGTAA
CATCATTGGCAACGCTACCTTTGCCATGTTTCAGAAACAACTCTGGCGCATCGGGCTTCCCATACAATCG
ATAGATTGTCGCACCTGATTGCCCGACATTATCGCGAGCCCATTTATACCCATATAAATCAGCATCCATG
TTGGAATTTAATCGCGGCCTAGAGCAAGACGTTTCCCGTTGAATATGGCTCATAACACCCCTTGTATTAC
TGTTTATGTAAGCAGACAGTTTTATTGTTCATGACCAAAATCCCTTAACGTGAGTTTTCGTTCCACTGAG
CGTCAGACCCCGTAGAAAAGATCAAAGGATCTTCTTGAGATCCTTTTTTTCTGCGCGTAATCTGCTGCTT
GCAAACAAAAAAACCACCGCTACCAGCGGTGGTTTGTTTGCCGGATCAAGAGCTACCAACTCTTTTTCCG
AAGGTAACTGGCTTCAGCAGAGCGCAGATACCAAATACTGTCCTTCTAGTGTAGCCGTAGTTAGGCCACC
ACTTCAAGAACTCTGTAGCACCGCCTACATACCTCGCTCTGCTAATCCTGTTACCAGTGGCTGCTGCCAG
TGGCGATAAGTCGTGTCTTACCGGGTTGGACTCAAGACGATAGTTACCGGATAAGGCGCAGCGGTCGGGC
TGAACGGGGGGTTCGTGCACACAGCCCAGCTTGGAGCGAACGACCTACACCGAACTGAGATACCTACAGC
GTGAGCTATGAGAAAGCGCCACGCTTCCCGAAGGGAGAAAGGCGGACAGGTATCCGGTAAGCGGCAGGGT
CGGAACAGGAGAGCGCACGAGGGAGCTTCCAGGGGGAAACGCCTGGTATCTTTATAGTCCTGTCGGGTTT
CGCCACCTCTGACTTGAGCGTCGATTTTTGTGATGCTCGTCAGGGGGGCGGAGCCTATGGAAAAACGCCA
GCAACGCGGCCTTTTTACGGTTCCTGGCCTTTTGCTGGCCTTTTGCTCACATGTTCTTTCCTGCGTTATC
CCCTGATTCTGTGGATAACCGTATTACCGCCTTTGAGTGAGCTGATACCGCTCGCCGCAGCCGAACGACC
GAGCGCAGCGAGTCAGTGAGCGAGGAAGCGGAAGAGCGCCTGATGCGGTATTTTCTCCTTACGCATCTGT
GCGGTATTTCACACCGCAATGGTGCACTCTCAGTACAATCTGCTCTGATGCCGCATAGTTAAGCCAGTAT
ACACTCCGCTATCGCTACGTGACTGGGTCATGGCTGCGCCCCGACACCCGCCAACACCCGCTGACGCGCC
CTGACGGGCTTGTCTGCTCCCGGCATCCGCTTACAGACAAGCTGTGACCGTCTCCGGGAGCTGCATGTGT
CAGAGGTTTTCACCGTCATCACCGAAACGCGCGAGGCAGCTGCGGTAAAGCTCATCAGCGTGGTCGTGAA
GCGATTCACAGATGTCTGCCTGTTCATCCGCGTCCAGCTCGTTGAGTTTCTCCAGAAGCGTTAATGTCTG
GCTTCTGATAAAGCGGGCCATGTTAAGGGCGGTTTTTTCCTGTTTGGTCACTGATGCCTCCGTGTAAGGG
GGATTTCTGTTCATGGGGGTAATGATACCGATGAAACGAGAGAGGATGCTCACGATACGGGTTACTGATG
ATGAACATGCCCGGTTACTGGAACGTTGTGAGGGTAAACAACTGGCGGTATGGATGCGGCGGGACCAGAG
AAAAATCACTCAGGGTCAATGCCAGCGCTTCGTTAATACAGATGTAGGTGTTCCACAGGGTAGCCAGCAG
CATCCTGCGATGCAGATCCGGAACATAATGGTGCAGGGCGCTGACTTCCGCGTTTCCAGACTTTACGAAA
CACGGAAACCGAAGACCATTCATGTTGTTGCTCAGGTCGCAGACGTTTTGCAGCAGCAGTCGCTTCACGT
TCGCTCGCGTATCGGTGATTCATTCTGCTAACCAGTAAGGCAACCCCGCCAGCCTAGCCGGGTCCTCAAC
GACAGGAGCACGATCATGCGCACCCGTGGGGCCGCCATGCCGGCGATAATGGCCTGCTTCTCGCCGAAAC
GTTTGGTGGCGGGACCAGTGACGAAGGCTTGAGCGAGGGCGTGCAAGATTCCGAATACCGCAAGCGACAG
GCCGATCATCGTCGCGCTCCAGCGAAAGCGGTCCTCGCCGAAAATGACCCAGAGCGCTGCCGGCACCTGT
CCTACGAGTTGCATGATAAAGAAGACAGTCATAAGTGCGGCGACGATAGTCATGCCCCGCGCCCACCGGA
AGGAGCTGACTGGGTTGAAGGCTCTCAAGGGCATCGGTCGAGATCCCGGTGCCTAATGAGTGAGCTAACT
TACATTAATTGCGTTGCGCTCACTGCCCGCTTTCCAGTCGGGAAACCTGTCGTGCCAGCTGCATTAATGA
ATCGGCCAACGCGCGGGGAGAGGCGGTTTGCGTATTGGGCGCCAGGGTGGTTTTTCTTTTCACCAGTGAG
ACGGGCAACAGCTGATTGCCCTTCACCGCCTGGCCCTGAGAGAGTTGCAGCAAGCGGTCCACGCTGGTTT
GCCCCAGCAGGCGAAAATCCTGTTTGATGGTGGTTAACGGCGGGATATAACATGAGCTGTCTTCGGTATC
GTCGTATCCCACTACCGAGATGTCCGCACCAACGCGCAGCCCGGACTCGGTAATGGCGCGCATTGCGCCC
AGCGCCATCTGATCGTTGGCAACCAGCATCGCAGTGGGAACGATGCCCTCATTCAGCATTTGCATGGTTT
GTTGAAAACCGGACATGGCACTCCAGTCGCCTTCCCGTTCCGCTATCGGCTGAATTTGATTGCGAGTGAG
ATATTTATGCCAGCCAGCCAGACGCAGACGCGCCGAGACAGAACTTAATGGGCCCGCTAACAGCGCGATT
TGCTGGTGACCCAATGCGACCAGATGCTCCACGCCCAGTCGCGTACCGTCTTCATGGGAGAAAATAATAC
TGTTGATGGGTGTCTGGTCAGAGACATCAAGAAATAACGCCGGAACATTAGTGCAGGCAGCTTCCACAGC
AATGGCATCCTGGTCATCCAGCGGATAGTTAATGATCAGCCCACTGACGCGTTGCGCGAGAAGATTGTGC
ACCGCCGCTTTACAGGCTTCGACGCCGCTTCGTTCTACCATCGACACCACCACGCTGGCACCCAGTTGAT
CGGCGCGAGATTTAATCGCCGCGACAATTTGCGACGGCGCGTGCAGGGCCAGACTGGAGGTGGCAACGCC
AATCAGCAACGACTGTTTGCCCGCCAGTTGTTGTGCCACGCGGTTGGGAATGTAATTCAGCTCCGCCATC
GCCGCTTCCACTTTTTCCCGCGTTTTCGCAGAAACGTGGCTGGCCTGGTTCACCACGCGGGAAACGGTCT
GATAAGAGACACCGGCATACTCTGCGACATCGTATAACGTTACTGGTTTCACATTCACCACCCTGAATTG
ACTCTCTTCCGGGCGCTATCATGCCATACCGCGAAAGGTTTTGCGCCATTCGATGGTGTCCGGGATCTCG
ACGCTCTCCCTTATGCGACTCCTGCATTAGGAAGCAGCCCAGTAGTAGGTTGAGGCCGTTGAGCACCGCC
GCCGCAAGGAATGGTGCATGCAAGGAGATGGCGCCCAACAGTCCCCCGGCCACGGGGCCTGCCACCATAC
CCACGCCGAAACAAGCGCTCATGAGCCCGAAGTGGCGAGCCCGATCTTCCCCATCGGTGATGTCGGCGAT
ATAGGCGCCAGCAACCGCACCTGTGGCGCCGGTGATGCCGGCCACGATGCGTCCGGCGTAGAGGATCGAG
ATCGATCTCGATCCCGCGAAATTAATACGACTCACTATAGGGAAATTGTGAGCGGATAACAATTCCCCTC
TAGAAATAATTTTGTTTAACTTTAAGAAGGAGATATACATATGGGTCACCACCACCACCACCACCACCAC
CACCACGGTAGCCTGCAAGATTCGGAAGTCAACCAAGAAGCAAAGCCGGAAGTCAAGCCGGAAGTGAAAC
CGGAAACCCATATTAACCTGAAAGTTAGTGACGGCAGCTCTGAAATTTTCTTTAAGATCAAAAAGACCAC
GCCGCTGCGTCGCCTGATGGAAGCGTTTGCCAAACGTCAGGGCAAGGAAATGGATAGCCTGCGTTTCCTG
TATGACGGTATTCGCATCCAGGCAGATCAAGCGCCGGAAGACCTGGACATGGAAGACAACGACATCATTG
AAGCCCACCGTGAACAGATTGGCGGCGCCGAACCCGCTGACGTACACGGCCCGGACCCAACCGAAGAATC
CATCACCGCGCCGCGCGGCCCGTTCGAGGTCGACGAAGAATCCGTTAGCCGCCTGAGCGTGTCCGGTTTT
GGTGGCGGCACTATCTACTACCCCACGGATACGACCGATGGTCTGTTCTCCGCGGTGTCTATTTCTCCCG
GGTTCACCGGCACACAGGAAACTATGGCTTGGTACGGCCCGCGTCTGGCATCTCAGGGTTTCGTTGTCTT
CACCATTGATACCATTACCACCACCGATCAGCCAGATAGCCGTGCCCGTCAGCTGCAGGCAAGCCTGGAC
TATCTGGTTAACGACTCAGACGTGAAAGATATCATCGATCCGGCACGTCTGGGTGTGATGGGTCACTCTA
TGGGTGGTGGCGGCTCCCTGAAAGCAGCCCTGGATAACCCGGCGCTGAAAGCGGCAATCCCACTGACTCC
GTGGCACACCACCAAAGACTTCTCCGGTGTTCAGACGCCGACCCTGATCATTGGTGCGCAGAACGACACC
GTTGCACCTGTAAGCCAGCACGCAAAACCATTTTACGAATCTCTGCCAGATGATCCGGGTAAAGCTTACC
TGGAACTGGCAGGTGCTTCCCACCTTGCTCCGAACACCGACAACACCACTATCGCAAAATTCTCCATCGC
ATGGCTGAAACGTTTCCTGGACGATGACACTCGTTACGATCAGTTCCTGTGCCCGCCGCCGGAGAACGAC
GATTCTATTTCCGACTACCAGTCTACCTGCCCGTAC
